>Addgene plasmid #139735 | pCO602 | addgene full sequence | sequence record 292654 | Addgene NGS Result
CGTTGGCCGATTCATTAATCACTCTGTGGTCTCAAATGGCTCCTATCTCCTCCACCTGGTCCAGATTAAT
CAGGTTCGTAGCTATAGAAACGTCACTCGTGCATATAGGCGAACCGATTGATGCAACTATGGACGTAGGG
CTTGCTCGTCGAGAAGGGAAAACTATTCAGGCCTATGAGATTATCGGATCTGGCAGCGCCCTGGACCTTT
CTGCACAGGTGAGTAAGAACGTGCTCACAGTACGAGAATTGTTGATGCCACTTTCTAGAGAAGAGATAAA
GACGGTCAGATGCTTAGGCCTTAACTATCCTGTCCACGCAACAGAAGCCAATGTTGCTGTACCGAAGTTT
CCGAACCTGTTCTACAAACCAGTCACAAGTCTCATCGGGCCTGATGGTCTTATCACGATCCCTAGTGTAG
TGCAACCGCCTAAGGAACATCAGTCAGATTATGAAGCTGAACTTGTGATTGTAATCGGAAAGGCCGCCAA
GAACGTGTCTGAGGACGAAGCCTTGGATTATGTCTTAGGCTATACAGCTGCTAACGATATTAGTTTCCGA
AAACACCAGCTCGCAGTCTCACAGTGGTCATTCTCAAAAGGATTTGGATCTCTCCTTCTCACTATACGTA
TGGCCCAGACACATAGTGGAAACATAAATAGGTTCTCACGTGATCAAATCTTTAATGTTAAGAAAACAAT
CAGCTTTTTGTCTCAAGGAACTACCCTCGAACCTGGGTCTATCATTTTGACTGGCACCCCTGATGGGGTC
GGCTTCGTCAGGAACCCGCCCTTATACTTAAAAGATGGGGATGAAGTGATGACTTGGATAGGTTCCGGCA
TTGGTACGCTTGCTAACACCGTTCAAGAAGAGAAAACATGCTTTGCAAGCGGTGGGCATGAGTAGGCTTT
GAGACCACGAAGTGGCTCTTCAGTGGACGAAAGGGCCTCGTGATACGCCTATTTTTATAGGTTAATGTCA
TGATAATAATGGTTTCTTAGACGTCAGGTGGCACTTTTCGGGGAAATGTGCGCGGAACCCCTATTTGTTT
ATTTTTCTAAATACATTCAAATATGTATCCGCTCATGAGACAATAACCCTGATAAATGCTTCAATAATAT
TGAAAAAGGAAGAGTATGCGCTCACGCAACTGGTCCAGAACCTTGACCGAACGCAGCGGTGGTAACGGCG
CAGTGGCGGTTTTCATGGCTTGTTATGACTGTTTTTTTTTGGGGTACAGTCTATGCCTCGGGCATCCAAG
CAGCAAGCGCGTTACGCCGTGGGTCGATGTTTGATGTTATGGAGCAGCAACGATGTTACGCAGCAGGGCA
GTCGCCCTAAAACAAAGTTAAACATCATGAGGGAAGCGGTGATCGCCGAAGTATCGACTCAACTATCAGA
GGTAGTTGGCGTCATCGAGCGCCATCTCGAACCGACGTTGCTGGCCGTACATTTGTACGGCTCCGCAGTG
GATGGCGGCCTGAAGCCACACAGCGATATTGATTTGCTGGTTACGGTGACCGTAAGGCTTGATGAAACAA
CGCGGCGAGCTTTGATCAACGACCTTTTGGAAACTTCGGCTTCCCCTGGAGAGAGCGAGATTCTCCGCGC
TGTAGAAGTCACCATTGTTGTGCACGACGACATCATTCCGTGGCGTTATCCAGCTAAGCGCGAACTGCAA
TTTGGAGAATGGCAGCGCAATGACATTCTTGCAGGTATCTTCGAGCCAGCCACGATCGACATTGATCTGG
CTATCTTGCTGACAAAAGCAAGAGAACATAGCGTTGCCTTGGTAGGTCCAGCGGCGGAGGAACTCTTTGA
TCCGGTTCCTGAACAGGATCTATTTGAGGCGCTAAATGAAACCTTAACGCTATGGAACTCGCCGCCCGAC
TGGGCTGGCGATGAGCGAAATGTAGTGCTTACGTTGTCCCGCATTTGGTACAGCGCAGTAACCGGCAAAA
TCGCGCCGAAGGATGTCGCTGCCGACTGGGCAATGGAGCGCCTGCCGGCCCAGTATCAGCCCGTCATACT
TGAAGCTAGACAGGCTTATCTTGGACAAGAAGAAGATCGCTTGGCCTCGCGCGCAGATCAGTTGGAAGAA
TTTGTCCATTACGTAAAAGGCGAGATCACCAAGGTAGTCGGCAAATAACTGTCAGACCAAGTTTACTCAT
ATATACTTTAGATTGATTTAAAACTTCATTTTTAATTTAAAAGGATCTAGGTGAAGATCCTTTTTGATAA
TCTCATGACCAAAATCCCTTAACGTGAGTTTTCGTTCCACTGAGCGTCAGACCCCGTAGAAAAGATCAAA
GGATCTTCTTGAGATCCTTTTTTTCTGCGCGTAATCTGCTGCTTGCAAACAAAAAAACCACCGCTACCAG
CGGTGGTTTGTTTGCCGGATCAAGAGCTACCAACTCTTTTTCCGAAGGTAACTGGCTTCAGCAGAGCGCA
GATACCAAATACTGTTCTTCTAGTGTAGCCGTAGTTAGGCCACCACTTCAAGAACTCTGTAGCACCGCCT
ACATACCTCGCTCTGCTAATCCTGTTACCAGTGGCTGCTGCCAGTGGCGATAAGTCGTGTCTTACCGGGT
TGGACTCAAGACGATAGTTACCGGATAAGGCGCAGCGGTCGGGCTGAACGGGGGGTTCGTGCACACAGCC
CAGCTTGGAGCGAACGACCTACACCGAACTGAGATACCTACAGCGTGAGCTATGAGAAAGCGCCACGCTT
CCCGAAGGGAGAAAGGCGGACAGGTATCCGGTAAGCGGCAGGGTCGGAACAGGAGAGCGCACGAGGGAGC
TTCCAGGGGGAAACGCCTGGTATCTTTATAGTCCTGTCGGGTTTCGCCACCTCTGACTTGAGCGTCGATT
TTTGTGATGCTCGTCAGGGGGGCGGAGCCTATGGAAAAACGCCAGCAACGCGGCCTTTTTACGGTTCCTG
GCCTTTTGCTGGCCTTTTGCTCACATGTTCTTTCCTGCGTTATCCCCTGATTCTGTGGATAACCGTATTA
CCGCCTTTGAGTGAGCTGATACCGCTCGCCGCAGCCGAACGACCGAGCGCAGCGAGTCAGTGAGCGAGGA
AGCGGAAGAGCGCCCAATACGCAAACCGCCTCTCCCCGCG
Features (pLannotate 1.2.2; 6 found; start..end, strand, type, name):
   1031..1135    +  promoter       AmpR promoter: bla
   1126..1206    -  CDS            int (fragment): INT2_ECOLX - Protein inferred from homology: Swiss-Prot protein existence level 3. Putative integrase believed to be involved in the insertion of antibiotic resistance genes into plasmids and transposons. From Escherichia coli.
   1294..1350    +  CDS            GmR (fragment): gentamycin acetyltransferase; aacC1; confers resistance to gentamycin
   1357..2145    +  CDS            aadA: S3AD_ECOLX - Experimental evidence at protein level: Swiss-Prot protein existence level 1. Mediates bacterial resistance to the antibiotics streptomycin and spectinomycin. From Escherichia coli.
   2319..2907    +  rep_origin     ori: high-copy-number ColE1/pMB1/pBR322/pUC origin of replication
   3090..19      +  CDS            lacI (fragment) (across the origin): lac repressor; lacI; The lac repressor binds to the lac operator to inhibit transcription in E. coli. This inhibition can be relieved by adding lactose or isopropyl-β-D-thiogalactopyranoside (IPTG).
