[The description below was written by a language model from this plasmid's Addgene catalogue record and pLannotate feature annotations shown in this document.]
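Description:
pCO602 is a MoClo (Golden Gate modular cloning) level 0 part plasmid built on the pICH41308 backbone, carrying the CPH coding sequence from the bioluminescent fungus Neonothopanus nambi (NnCPH). It is a small bacterial cloning vector of about 3.1 kb, maintained in E. coli through a high-copy ColE1/pUC-type origin of replication and selected with spectinomycin through an aadA gene, which the annotation places downstream of an AmpR (bla) promoter. The short integrase, gentamicin acetyltransferase and lacI fragments picked up by the automated annotation appear to be remnants of the resistance cassette and backbone rather than functional elements.

The insert was synthesized and introduced through BbsI sites that were destroyed during cloning, as is typical when a part is domesticated into a level 0 acceptor. The record lists no promoter for the insert, consistent with its role as a bare coding-sequence module: it is not meant to be expressed from this plasmid, but to be combined with separate promoter and terminator parts in later Golden Gate assembly steps to make transcriptional units. The feature table does not annotate the CPH sequence itself; it presumably lies in the unannotated region of roughly one kilobase preceding the resistance cassette.

The plasmid is described as one individual component of the fungal bioluminescence pathway, a set of enzymes that together allow cells to produce and turn over their own luciferin and so emit light without added substrate. It was deposited as part of a toolkit for building customizable auto-luminescent luciferase-based reporters in plants.
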