Addgene plasmid #139735: pCO602
Purpose: individual component of Fungal Bioluminescent Pathway, MoClo level 0 plasmid, NnCPH
Depositing lab: Daniel Voytas. Depositing organization: University of Minnesota. Publication: Building customizable auto-luminescent luciferase-based reporters in plants. Khakhar A, Starker CG, Chamness JC, Lee N, Stokke S, Wang C, Swanson R, Rizvi F, Imaizumi T, Voytas DF. Elife. 2020 Mar 25;9. pii: 52786. doi: 10.7554/eLife.52786. PubMed 32209230.
Backbone
  Vector backbone: pICH41308
  Vector type: Luciferase ; MoClo Level 0 component
Growth in bacteria
  Bacterial resistance: Spectinomycin, 50 μg/mL
  Growth temperature: 37°C
  Growth strain: DH5alpha
  Copy number: High Copy
Gene/Insert
  Gene/Insert name: CPH
  Species: Neonothopanus nambi
  Promoter: none
  Cloning method: Restriction Enzyme; 5′ cloning site BbsI (destroyed during cloning); 3′ cloning site BbsI (destroyed during cloning)
Resource information
  A portion of this plasmid was derived from a plasmid made by: synthesized
Terms and licenses: Academic/Nonprofit Terms; Industry Terms: Not Available to Industry
How to cite: pCO602 was a gift from Daniel Voytas (Addgene plasmid # 139735 ; http://n2t.net/addgene:139735 ; RRID:Addgene_139735)
